>Addgene plasmid #212163 | pLSU1/o35S[]:MCS:NosT | addgene full sequence | sequence record 422668 | Addgene NGS Result
TGTGGATAGCACGTACATTGGGAACCCAAAGCCGTACATTGGGAACCGGAACCCGTACATTGGGAACCCA
AAGCCGTACATTGGGAACCGGTCACACATGTAAGTGACTGATATAAAAGAGAAAAAAGGCGATTTTTCCG
CCTAAAACTCTTTAAAACTTATTAAAACTCTTAAAACCCGCCTGGCCTGTGCATAACTGTCTGGCCAGCG
CACAGCCGAAGAGCTGCAAAAAGCGCCTACCCTTCGGTCGCTGCGCTCCCTACGCCCCGCCGCTTCGCGT
CGGCCTATCGCGGCCGCTGGCCGCTCAAAAATGGCTGGCCTACGGCCAGGCAATCTGCTAGCGCGCGGAC
AAGCTAGGATTGGCAGGATATATTCAGTTGTAAATGATATCGCATGCAGATTAGCCTTTTCAATTTCAGA
AAGAATGCTAACCCACAGATGGTTAGAGAGGCTTACGCAGCAGGTCTCATCAAGACGATCTACCCGAGCA
ATAATCTCCAGGAAATCAAATACCTTCCCAAGAAGGTTAAAGATGCAGTCAAAAGATTCAGGACTAACTG
CATCAAGAACACAGAGAAAGATATATTTCTCAAGATCAGAAGTACTATTCCAGTATGGACGATTCAAGGC
TTGCTTCACAAACCAAGGCAAGTAATAGAGATTGGAGTCTCTAAAAAGGTAGTTCCCACTGAATCAAAGG
CCATGGAGTCAAAGATTCAAATAGAGGACCTAACAGAACTCGCCGTAAAGACTGGCGAACAGTTCATACA
GAGTCTCTTACGACTCAATGACAAGAAGAAAATCTTCGTCAACATGGTGGAGCACGACACACTTGTCTAC
TCCAAAAATATCAAAGATACAGTCTCAGAAGACCAAAGGGCAATTGAGACTTTTCAACAAAGGGTAATAT
CCGGAAACCTCCTCGGATTCCATTGCCCAGCTATCTGTCACTTTATTGTGAAGATAGTGGAAAAGGAAGG
TGGCTCCTACAAATGCCATCATTGCGATAAAGGAAAGGCCATCGTTGAAGATGCCTCTGCCGACAGTGGT
CCCAAAGATGGACCCCCACCCACGAGGAGCATCGTGGAAAAAGAAGACGTTCCAACCACGTCTTCAAAGC
AAGTGGATTGATGTGATATCTCCACTGACGTAAGGGATGACGCACAATCCCACTATCCTTCGCAAGACCC
TTCCTCTATATAAGGAAGTTCATTTCATTTGGAGAGAACACGCTCGAGGGTACCGAATTCGGATCCCTGC
AGGATCGTTCAAACATTTGGCAATAAAGTTTCTTAAGATTGAATCCTGTTGCCGGTCTTGCGATGATTAT
CATATAATTTCTGTTGAATTACGTTAAGCATGTAATAATTAACATGTAATGCATGACGTTATTTATGAGA
TGGGTTTTTATGATTAGAGTCCCGCAATTATACATTTAATACGCGATAGAAAACAAAATATAGCGCGCAA
ACTAGGATAAATTATCGCGCGCGGTGTCATCTATGTTACTAGATCGGGGAGCTCTGGCAGGATATATGCG
GTTGTAATTCATTTTTATTGTCTAAATTTCTGTATTTGTTTGTTTGCAATTAGATCCACGTTGTGTCTCA
AAATCTCTGATGTTACATTGCACAAGATAAAAATATATCATCATGAACAATAAAACTGTCTGCTTACATA
AACAGTAATACAAGGGGTGTTATGAGCCATATTCAACGGGAAACGTCTTGTTCGAGGCCGCGATTAAATT
CCAACATGGATGCTGATTTATATGGGTATAAATGGGCTCGCGATAATGTCGGGCAATCAGGTGCGACAAT
CTACCGATTGTATGGGAAGCCCGATGCGCCAGAGTTGTTTCTGAAACATGGCAAAGGTAGCGTTGCCAAT
GATGTTACAGATGAGATGGTCAGACTAAACTGGCTGACGGAATTTATGCCTCTTCCGACCATCAAGCATT
TTATCCGTACTCCTGATGATGCATGGTTACTCACCACTGCGATCCCAGGGAAAACAGCATTCCAGGTATT
AGAAGAATATCCTGATTCAGGTGAAAATATTGTTGATGCGCTGGCAGTGTTCCTGCGCCGGTTGCATTCG
ATTCCTGTTTGTAATTGTCCTTTTAACAGCGATCGCGTATTTCGTCTCGCTCAGGCGCAATCACGAATGA
ATAACGGTTTGGTTGATGCGAGTGATTTTGATGACGAGCGTAATGGCTGGCCTGTTGAACAAGTCTGGAA
AGAAATGCATAAACTTTTGCCATTCTCACCGGATTCAGTCGTCACTCATGGTGATTTCTCACTTGATAAC
CTTATTTTTGACGAGGGGAAATTAATAGGTTGTATTGATGTTGGACGAGTCGGAATCGCAGACCGATACC
AGGATCTTGCCATCCTATGGAACTGCCTCGGTGAGTTTTCTCCTTCATTACAGAAACGGCTTTTTCAAAA
ATATGGTATTGATAATCCTGATATGAATAAATTGCAGTTTCATTTGATGCTCGATGAGTTTTTCTAATCA
GAATTGGTTAATTGGTTGTAACACTGGCAGAGCATTACGCTGACTTGACGGGACGGCGGCTTTGTTGAAT
CAATTGATCTTCTTGAAATCCTTTTTTTCTGCGCGTAATCTGCTGCTTGCAAACAAAAAAACCACCGCTA
CCAGCGGTGGTTTGTTTGCCGGATCAAGAGCTACCAACTCTTTTTCCGAAGGTAACTGGCTTCAGCAGAG
CGCAGATACCAAATACTGTTCTTCTAGTGTAGCCGTAGTTAGGCCACCACTTCAAGAACTCTGTAGCACC
GCCTACATACCTCGCTCTGCTAATCCTGTTACCAGTGGCTGCTGCCAGTGGCGATAAGTCGTGTCTTACC
GGGTTGGACTCAAGACGATAGTTACCGGATAAGGCGCAGCGGTCGGGCTGAACGGGGGGTTCGTGCACAC
AGCCCAGCTTGGAGCGAACGACCTACACCGAACTGAGATACCTACAGCGTGAGCTATGAGAAAGCGCCAC
GCTTCCCGAAGGGAGAAAGGCGGACAGGTATCCGGTAAGCGGCAGGGTCGGAACAGGAGAGCGCACGAGG
GAGCTTCCAGGGGGAAACGCCTGGTATCTTTATAGTCCTGTCGGGTTTCGCCACCTCTGACTTGAGCGTC
GATTTTTGTGATGCTCGTCAGGGGGGCGGAGCCTATGGAAAAACGCCAGCAACGCGGCCTTTTTACGGTT
CCTGGCCTTTTGCTGGCCTTTTGCTCACATGTTCTTTCCTGCGTTATCCCCTGATTCTGTGGATAACCGT
ATTACCGCCTTTGAGTGATCTCTGAAGAAACCGAGCGCCGCCGTCTAAAAAGGTGATGTGTATTTGAGTA
AAACAGCTTGCGTCATGCGGTCGCTGCGTATATGATGCGATGAGTAAATAAACAAATACGCAAGGGGAAC
GCATGAAGGTTATCGCTGTACTTAACCAGAAAGGCGGGTCAGGCAAGACGACCATCGCAACCCATCTAGC
CCGCGCCCTGCAACTCGCCGGGGCCGATGTTCTGTTAGTCGATTCCGATCCCCAGGGCAGTGCCCGCGAT
TGGGCGGCCGTGCGGGAAGATCAACCGCTAACCGTTGTCGGCATCGACCGCCCGACGATTGACCGCGACG
TGAAGGCCATCGGCCGGCGCGACTTCGTAGTGATCGACGGAGCGCCCCAGGCGGCGGACTTGGCTGTGTC
CGCGATCAAGGCAGCCGACTTCGTGCTGATTCCGGTGCAGCCAAGCCCTTACGACATATGGGCCACCGCC
GACCTGGTGGAGCTGGTTAAGCAGCGCATTGAGGTCACGGATGGAAGGCTACAAGCGGCCTTTGTCGTGT
CGCGGGCGATCAAAGGCACGCGCATCGGCGGTGAGGTTGCCGAGGCGCTGGCCGGGTACGAGCTGCCCAT
TCTTGAGTCCCGTATCACGCAGCGCGTGAGCTACCCAGGCACTGCCGCCGCCGGCACAACCGTTCTTGAA
TCAGAACCCGAGGGCGACGCTGCCCGCGAGGTCCAGGCGCTGGCCGCTGAAATTAAATCAAAACTCATTT
GAGTTAATGAGGTAAAGAGAAAATGAGCAAAAGCACAAACACGCTAAGTGCCGGCCGTCCGAGCGCACGC
AGCAGCAAGGCTGCAACGTTGGCCAGCCTGGCAGACACGCCAGCCATGAAGCGGGTCAACTTTCAGTTGC
CGGCGGAGGATCACACCAAGCTGAAGATGTACGCGGTACGCCAAGGCAAGACCATTACCGAGCTGCTATC
TGAATACATCGCGCAGCTACCAGAGTAAATGAGCAAATGAATAAATGAGTAGATGAATTTTAGCGGCTAA
AGGAGGCGGCATGGAAAATCAAGAACAACCAGGCACCGACGCCGTGGAATGCCCCATGTGTGGAGGAACG
GGCGGTTGGCCAGGCGTAAGCGGCTGGGTTGTCTGCCGGCCCTGCAATGGCACTGGAACCCCCAAGCCCG
AGGAATCGGCGTGAGCGGTCGCAAACCATCCGGCCCGGTACAAATCGGCGCGGCGCTGGGTGATGACCTG
GTGGAGAAGTTGAAGGCCGCGCAGGCCGCCCAGCGGCAACGCATCGAGGCAGAAGCACGCCCCGGTGAAT
CGTGGCAAGCGGCCGCTGATCGAATCCGCAAAGAATCCCGGCAACCGCCGGCAGCCGGTGCGCCGTCGAT
TAGGAAGCCGCCCAAGGGCGACGAGCAACCAGATTTTTTCGTTCCGATGCTCTATGACGTGGGCACCCGC
GATAGTCGCAGCATCATGGACGTGGCCGTTTTCCGTCTGTCGAAGCGTGACCGACGAGCTGGCGAGGTGA
TCCGCTACGAGCTTCCAGACGGGCACGTAGAGGTTTCCGCAGGGCCGGCCGGCATGGCCAGTGTGTGGGA
TTACGACCTGGTACTGATGGCGGTTTCCCATCTAACCGAATCCATGAACCGATACCGGGAAGGGAAGGGA
GACAAGCCCGGCCGCGTGTTCCGTCCACACGTTGCGGACGTACTCAAGTTCTGCCGGCGAGCCGATGGCG
GAAAGCAGAAAGACGACCTGGTAGAAACCTGCATTCGGTTAAACACCACGCACGTTGCCATGCAGCGTAC
GAAGAAGGCCAAGAACGGCCGCCTGGTGACGGTATCCGAGGGTGAAGCCTTGATTAGCCGCTACAAGATC
GTAAAGAGCGAAACCGGGCGGCCGGAGTACATCGAGATCGAGCTAGTTGATTGGATGTACCGCGAGATCA
CAGAAGGCAAGAACCCGGACGTGCTGACGGTTCACCCCGATTACTTTTTGATCGATCCCGGCATCGGCCG
TTTTCTCTACCGCCTGGCACGCCGCGCCGCAGGCAAGGCAGAAGCCAGATGGTTGTTCAAGACGATCTAC
GAACGCAGTGGCAGCGCCGGAGAGTTCAAGAAGTTCTGTTTCACCGTGCGCAAGCTGATCGGGTCAAATG
ACCTGCCGGAGTACGATTTGAAGGAGGAGGCGGGGCAGGCTGGCCCGATCCTAGTCATGCGCTACCGCAA
CCTGATCGAGGGCGAAGCATCCGCCGGTTCCTAATGTACGGAGCAGATGCTAGGGCAAATTGCCCTAGCA
GGGGAAAAAGGTCGAAAAGATCTCTTTCC
Features (pLannotate 1.2.2; 8 found; start..end, strand, type, name):
      1..195     +  rep_origin     pVS1 oriV: origin of replication for the Pseudomonas plasmid pVS1 (Heeb et al., 2000)
    362..385     +  misc_feature   LB T-DNA repeat: left border repeat from octopine Ach5 T-DNA
    885..1226    +  promoter       CaMV 35S promoter: strong constitutive promoter from cauliflower mosaic virus
   1263..1515    +  terminator     NOS terminator: nopaline synthase terminator and poly(A) signal
   1702..2517    +  CDS            KanR: aminoglycoside phosphotransferase; aph(3')-Ia; confers resistance to kanamycin in bacteria or G418 (Geneticin®) in eukaryotes
   2603..3191    +  rep_origin     ori: high-copy-number ColE1/pMB1/pBR322/pUC origin of replication
   3433..4062    +  CDS            pVS1 StaA: stability protein from the Pseudomonas plasmid pVS1 (Heeb et al., 2000)
   4491..5564    +  CDS            pVS1 RepA: replication protein from the Pseudomonas plasmid pVS1 (Heeb et al., 2000)
