[The description below was written by a language model from this plasmid's Addgene catalogue record and pLannotate feature annotations shown in this document.]
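Description:
pLSU1/o35S[]:MCS:NosT is a small (about 5.6 kb) empty binary vector for plant expression, built on the pLSU1 backbone and intended as a recipient for a gene of interest rather than carrying an insert of its own. It has two replication systems. A high-copy ColE1/pUC-type origin supports propagation in E. coli. The pVS1 module (oriV with the RepA replication protein and the StaA stability protein) allows stable maintenance in Agrobacterium, the usual delivery host for binary vectors. Bacterial selection is by kanamycin, conferred by the aph(3')-Ia aminoglycoside phosphotransferase gene.

The payload is an empty expression cassette consisting of the cauliflower mosaic virus 35S promoter, described in the record as the "original" 35S version and acting as a strong constitutive promoter in plants, followed by a short interval corresponding to the multiple cloning site named in the construct title, and then the nopaline synthase (NOS) terminator and polyadenylation signal. A coding sequence cloned into this site would be transcribed from 35S and terminated by NOS. The cassette lies downstream of an octopine-type left border T-DNA repeat. The automated annotation does not identify a right border repeat, so the exact extent of the transferred region cannot be read from the feature table. No dedicated plant selectable marker is annotated either. The only resistance gene detected is KanR, which sits next to the bacterial origin, and whether it lies inside or outside the T-DNA is not stated. The vector is suited to building strong constitutive overexpression constructs for Agrobacterium-mediated plant transformation or transient expression.
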