Addgene plasmid #212163: pLSU1/o35S[]:MCS:NosT
Purpose: (Empty Backbone) This binary vector has an empty backbone where you can insert a gene into a cassette with a strong promoter (original 35sCAMV)
Depositing lab: Wayne Curtis. Depositing organization: Pennsylvania State University.
Backbone
  Vector backbone: pLSU1
  Vector type: Plant Expression
Growth in bacteria
  Bacterial resistance: Kanamycin, 50 μg/mL
  Growth temperature: 37°C
  Growth strain: DH5alpha
  Copy number: High Copy
Gene/Insert
  Gene/Insert name: None
Terms and licenses: Academic/Nonprofit Terms; Industry Terms: Not Available to Industry
How to cite: pLSU1/o35S[]:MCS:NosT was a gift from Wayne Curtis (Addgene plasmid # 212163 ; http://n2t.net/addgene:212163 ; RRID:Addgene_212163)
